>Addgene plasmid #157227 | pD649-HAsp-KIR2DP1-COMP5AP-AviTag-9xHis | depositor full sequence | sequence record 303563 | Full Sequence
TTTCAATATTATTGAAGCATTTATCAGGGTTATTGTCTCATGAGCGGATACATATTTGAATGTATTTAGA
AAAATAAACAAATAGGGGTCAGTGTTACAACCAATTAACCAATTCTGAACATTATCGCGAGCCCATTTAT
ACCTGAATATGGCTCATAACACCCCTTGCTCATGACCAAAATCCCTTAACGTGAGTTACGCGCGCGTCGT
TCCACTGAGCGTCAGACCCCGTAGAAAAGATCAAAGGATCTTCTTGAGATCCTTTTTTTCTGCGCGTAAT
CTGCTGCTTGCAAACAAAAAAACCACCGCTACCAGCGGTGGTTTGTTTGCCGGATCAAGAGCTACCAACT
CTTTTTCCGAAGGTAACTGGCTTCAGCAGAGCGCAGATACCAAATACTGTTCTTCTAGTGTAGCCGTAGT
TAGCCCACCACTTCAAGAACTCTGTAGCACCGCCTACATACCTCGCTCTGCTAATCCTGTTACCAGTGGC
TGCTGCCAGTGGCGATAAGTCGTGTCTTACCGGGTTGGACTCAAGACGATAGTTACCGGATAAGGCGCAG
CGGTCGGGCTGAACGGGGGGTTCGTGCACACAGCCCAGCTTGGAGCGAACGACCTACACCGAACTGAGAT
ACCTACAGCGTGAGCTATGAGAAAGCGCCACGCTTCCCGAAGGGAGAAAGGCGGACAGGTATCCGGTAAG
CGGCAGGGTCGGAACAGGAGAGCGCACGAGGGAGCTTCCAGGGGGAAACGCCTGGTATCTTTATAGTCCT
GTCGGGTTTCGCCACCTCTGACTTGAGCGTCGATTTTTGTGATGCTCGTCAGGGGGGCGGAGCCTATGGA
AAAACGCCAGCAACGCGGCCTTTTTACGGTTCCTGGCCTTTTGCTGGCCTTTTGCTCACATGTTCTTTCC
TGCGTTATCCCCTGATTCTGTGGATAACCGTATTACCGCCTTTGAGTGAGCTGATACCGCTCGCCGCAGC
CGAACGACCGAGCGCAGCGAGTCAGTGAGCGAGGAAGCGGAAGGCGAGAGTAGGGAACTGCCAGGCATCA
AACTAAGCAGAAGGCCCCTGACGGATGGCCTTTTTGCGTTTCTACAAACTCTTTCTGTGTTGTAAAACGA
CGGCCAGTCTTAAGCTCGGGCCCCCTGGGCGGTTCTGATAACGAGTAATCGTTAATCCGCAAATAACGTA
AAAACCCGCTTCGGCGGGTTTTTTTATGGGGGGAGTTTAGGGAAAGAGCATTTGTCAGAATATTTAAGGG
CGCCTGTCACTTTGCTTGATATATGAGAATTATTTAACCTTATAAATGAGAAAAAAGCAACGCACTTTAA
ATAAGATACGTTGCTTTTTCGATTGATGAACACCTATAATTAAACTATTCATCTATTATTTATGATTTTT
TGTATATACAATATTTCTAGTTTGTTAAAGAGAATTAAGAAAATAAATCTCGAAAATAATAAAGGGAAAA
TCAGTTTTTGATATCAAAATTATACATGTCAACGATAATACAAAATATAATACAAACTATAAGATGTTAT
CAGTATTTATTATCATTTAGAATAAATTTTGTGTCGCCCTTAATTGTGAGCGGATAACAATTACGAGCTT
CATGCACAGTGGCGTTGACTCAATATTGGCCATTAGCCATATTATTCATTGGTTATATAGCATAAATCAA
TATTGGCTATTGGCCATTGCATACGTTGTATCTATATCATAATATGTACATTTATATTGGCTCATGTCCA
ATATGACCGCCATGTTGGCATTGATTATTGACTAGTTATTAATAGTAATCAATTACGGGGTCATTAGTTC
ATAGCCCATATATGGAGTTCCGCGTTACATAACTTACGGTAAATGGCCCGCCTGGCTGACCGCCCAACGA
CCCCCGCCCATTGACGTCAATAATGACGTATGTTCCCATAGTAACGCCAATAGGGACTTTCCATTGACGT
CAATGGGTGGAGTATTTACGGTAAACTGCCCACTTGGCAGTACATCAAGTGTATCATATGCCAAGTACGC
CCCCTATTGACGTCAATGACGGTAAATGGCCCGCCTGGCATTATGCCCAGTACATGACCTTATGGGACTT
TCCTACTTGGCAGTACATCTACGTATTAGTCATCGCTATTACCATGGTGATGCGGTTTTGGCAGTACATC
AATGGGCGTGGATAGCGGTTTGACTCACGGGGATTTCCAAGTCTCCACCCCATTGACGTCAATGGGAGTT
TGTTTTGGCACCAAAATCAACGGGACTTTCCAAAATGTCGTAACAACTCCGCCCCATTGACGCAAATGGG
CGGTAGGCGTGTACGGTGGGAGGTCTATATAAGCAGAGCTCGTTTAGTGAACCGTCAGATCGCCTGGAGA
CGCCATCCACGCTGTTTTGACCTCCATAGAAGACACCGGGACCGATCCAGCCTCCGCGGCCGGGAACGGT
GCATTGGAACGCGGATTCCCCGTGCCAAGAGTGACGTAAGTACCGCCTATAGAGTCTATAGGCCCACCCC
CTTGGCTTCGTTAGAACGCGGCTACAATTAATACATAACCTTATGTATCATACACATACGATTTAGGTGA
CACTATAGAATAACATCCACTTTGCCTTTCTCTCCACAGGTGTCCACTCCCAGGTCCAACTGCACCTCGG
TTCTATCGAAAACGCGCCTGCTAGCGCCACCATGAAGACCATCATTGCCCTGAGCTACATCTTCTGCCTG
GTGTTCGCTGCGGCCGCCCATGAAGGCGTGCACAGAAAACCTTCTCTGCTGGCCCATCCTGGACCTCTGG
TCAAGAGCGAAGAGACAGTGATCCTGCAGTGTTGGAGCGACGTGCGGTTCCAGCACTTTCTGCTGCACAG
AGAGGGCAAGTTCAAGGACACACTGCACCTGATCGGAGAGCACCACGATGGCGTGTCCAAGGCCAATTTC
AGCATCGGCCCCATGATGCAGGATCTGGCCGGCACATACAGATGCTACGGCTCTGTGACACACAGCCCCT
ATCAGCTGTCTGCCCCTAGCGATCCCCTGGATATCGTGATCACCGGCCTGTACGAGAAGCCTAGCCTGTC
TGCTCAGCCTGGACCTACAGTTCTGGCTGGCGAAAGCGTGACCCTGAGCTGTAGCAGCAGATCCAGCTAC
GACATGTACCACCTGTCCAGAGAAGGCGAGGCCCACGAGAGAAGATTCAGCGCCGGACCTAAAGTGAACG
GCACCTTCCAGGCCGATTTTCCACTGGGACCTGCCACACACGGCGGCACCTATAGATGCTTTGGCAGCTT
CAGAGACAGCCCTTACGAGTGGTCCAACAGCAGCGATCCTCTGCTGGTGTCTGTGACCGGCAATCCCAGC
AATAGCTGGCCTTCTCCAACCGAGCCTAGCAGCAAGACAGGCAACCCCAGACATGGCGCGCCGGAAGATC
AAGTTGATCCAAGATTGATTGATGGCAAGGGCGGATCTCTGGAGGTGCTGTTCCAGGGACCAGGCGGAAG
CGGCAATCCCGGCGGCGATCTGGCCCCCCAGATGCTGCGCGAGCTGCAGGAGACCAATGCCGCCCTGCAG
GACGTGCGCGAGCTGCTGCGCCACCGCGTGAAGGAGATCACCTTCCTGAAGAACACCGTGATGGAGTGCG
ACGCCTGCGGTATGCAGCCCTCTAGAGGCTCCGGCTCCATCATCCCAGTTGAGGAGGAGAACCCGGACTT
CTGGAACCGCGAGGCAGCCGAGGCCCTGGGTGCCGCCAAGAAGCTGCAGCCTGCACAGACAGCCGCCAAG
AACCTCATCATCTTCCTGGGCGATGGGATGGGGGTGTCTACGGTGACAGCTGCCAGGATCCTAAAAGGGC
AGAAGAAGGACAAACTGGGGCCTGAGATACCCCTGGCCATGGACCGCTTCCCATATGTGGCTCTGTCCAA
GACATACAATGTAGACAAACATGTGCCAGACAGTGGAGCCACAGCCACGGCCTACCTGTGCGGGGTCAAG
GGCAACTTCCAGACCATTGGCTTGAGTGCAGCCGCCCGCTTTAACCAGTGCAACACGACACGCGGCAACG
AGGTCATCTCCGTGATGAATCGGGCCAAGAAAGCAGGGAAGTCAGTGGGAGTGGTAACCACCACACGAGT
GCAGCACGCCTCGCCAGCCGGCACCTACGCCCACACGGTGAACCGCAACTGGTACTCGGACGCCGACGTG
CCTGCCTCGGCCCGCCAGGAGGGGTGCCAGGACATCGCTACGCAGCTCATCTCCAACATGGACATTGACG
TGATCCTAGGTGGAGGCCGAAAGTACATGTTTCGCATGGGAACCCCAGACCCTGAGTACCCAGATGACTA
CAGCCAAGGTGGGACCAGGCTGGACGGGAAGAATCTGGTGCAGGAATGGCTGGCGAAGCGCCAGGGTGCC
CGGTATGTGTGGAACCGCACTGAGCTCATGCAGGCTTCCCTGGACCCGTCTGTGACCCATCTCATGGGTC
TCTTTGAGCCTGGAGACATGAAATACGAGATCCACCGAGACTCCACACTGGACCCCTCCCTGATGGAGAT
GACAGAGGCTGCCCTGCGCCTGCTGAGCAGGAACCCCCGCGGCTTCTTCCTCTTCGTGGAGGGTGGTCGC
ATCGACCATGGTCATCATGAAAGCAGGGCTTACCGGGCACTGACTGAGACGATCATGTTCGACGACGCCA
TTGAGAGGGCGGGCCAGCTCACCAGCGAGGAGGACACGCTGAGCCTCGTCACTGCCGACCACTCCCACGT
CTTCTCCTTCGGAGGCTACCCCCTGCGAGGGAGCTCCATCTTCGGGCTGGCCCCTGGCAAGGCCCGGGAC
AGGAAGGCCTACACGGTCCTCCTATACGGAAACGGTCCAGGCTATGTGCTCAAGGACGGCGCCCGGCCGG
ATGTTACCGAGAGCGAGAGCGGGAGCCCCGAGTATCGGCAGCAGTCAGCAGTGCCCCTGGACGAAGAGAC
CCACGCAGGCGAGGACGTGGCGGTGTTCGCGCGCGGCCCGCAGGCGCACCTGGTTCACGGCGTGCAGGAG
CAGACCTTCATAGCGCACGTCATGGCCTTCGCCGCCTGCCTGGAGCCCTACACCGCCTGCGACCTGGCGC
CCCCCGCCGGCACCACCGACGCCGCGCACCCGGGTGGCGGAGGACTGAACGACATCTTCGAGGCTCAGAA
AATCGAATGGCACGAACATCACCATCACCATCACCATCACCATTAAGGCCGGCCTGTAGTCACTGGCACA
ACGCGTTACCCGGTAAGCCAATCGGGTATACACGGTCGTCATACTGCAGACAGGGTTCTTCTACTTTGCA
AGATAGTCTTGAGTAGTAAAATAAATAGATAGAGAAAATCAGCCTCGACTGTGCCTTCTAGTTGCCAGCC
ATCTGTTGTTTGCCCCTCCCCCGTGCCTTCCTTGACCCTGGAAGGTGCCACTCCCACTGTCCTTTCCTAA
TAAAATGAGGAAATTGCATCACAACACTCAACCCTATCTCGGTCTATTCTTTTGATTTATAAGGGATTTT
GCCGATTTCGGCCTATTGGTTAAAAAATGAGCTGATTTAACAAAAATTTAACGCGAATTAATTCTGTGGA
ATGTGTGTCAGTTAGGGTGTGGAAAGTCCCCAGGCTCCCCAGCAGGCAGAAGTATGCAAAGCATGCATCT
CAATTAGTCAGCAACCAGGTGTGGAAAGTCCCCAGGCTCCCCAGCAGGCAGAAGTATGCAAAGCATGCAT
CTCAATTAGTCAGCAACCATAGTCCCGCCCCTAACTCCGCCCATCCCGCCCCTAACTCCGCCCAGTTCCG
CCCATTCTCCGCCCCATGGCTGACTAATTTTTTTTATTTATGCAGAGGCCGAGGCCGCCTCTGCCTCTGA
GCTATTCCAGAAGTAGTGAGGAGGCTTTTTTGGAGGCCTAGGCTTTTGCAAAAAGCTCCCGGGAGCTTGT
ATATCCATTTTCGGATCTGATCAGCACGTGTTGACAATTAATCATCGGCATAGTATATCGGCATAGTATA
ATACGACAAGGTGAGGAACTAAACCATGACCGAGTACAAGCCCACGGTGCGCCTCGCCACCCGCGACGAC
GTCCCCAGGGCCGTACGCACCCTCGCCGCCGCGTTCGCCGACTACCCCGCCACGCGCCACACCGTCGATC
CGGACCGCCACATCGAGCGGGTCACCGAGCTGCAAGAACTCTTCCTCACGCGCGTCGGGCTCGACATCGG
CAAGGTGTGGGTCGCGGACGACGGCGCCGCGGTGGCGGTCTGGACCACGCCGGAGAGCGTCGAAGCGGGG
GCGGTGTTCGCCGAGATCGGCCCGCGCATGGCCGAGTTGAGCGGTTCCCGGCTGGCCGCGCAGCAACAGA
TGGAAGGCCTCCTGGCGCCGCACCGGCCCAAGGAGCCCGCGTGGTTCCTGGCCACCGTCGGCGTCTCGCC
CGACCACCAGGGCAAGGGTCTGGGCAGCGCCGTCGTGCTCCCCGGAGTGGAGGCGGCCGAGCGCGCCGGG
GTGCCCGCCTTCCTGGAGACATCCGCGCCCCGCAACCTCCCCTTCTACGAGCGGCTCGGCTTCACCGTCA
CCGCCGACGTCGAGGTGCCCGAAGGACCGCGCACCTGGTGCATGACCCGCAAGCCCGGTGCCTGACACGT
GCTACGAGATTTCGATTCCACCGCCGCCTTCTATGAAAGGTTGGGCTTCGGAATCGTTTTCCGGGACGCC
GGCTGGATGATCCTCCAGCGCGGGGATCTCATGCTGGAGTTCTTCGCCCACCCCAACTTGTTTATTGCAG
CTTATAATGGTTACAAATAAAGCAATAGCATCACAAATTTCACAAATAAAGCATTTTTTTCACTGCATTC
TAGTTGTGGTTTGTCCAAACTCATCAATGTATCTTATCATGTCTGTATACCGTCGACCTCTAGCTAGAGC
TTGGCGTAATCATGGTCATTACCAATGCTTAATCAGTGAGGCACCTATCTCAGCGATCTGTCTATTTCGT
TCATCCATAGTTGCCTGACTCCCCGTCGTGTAGATAACTACGATACGGGAGGGCTTACCATCTGGCCCCA
GCGCTGCGATGATACCGCGAGAACCACGCTCACCGGCTCCGGATTTATCAGCAATAAACCAGCCAGCCGG
AAGGGCCGAGCGCAGAAGTGGTCCTGCAACTTTATCCGCCTCCATCCAGTCTATTAATTGTTGCCGGGAA
GCTAGAGTAAGTAGTTCGCCAGTTAATAGTTTGCGCAACGTTGTTGCCATCGCTACAGGCATCGTGGTGT
CACGCTCGTCGTTTGGTATGGCTTCATTCAGCTCCGGTTCCCAACGATCAAGGCGAGTTACATGATCCCC
CATGTTGTGCAAAAAAGCGGTTAGCTCCTTCGGTCCTCCGATCGTTGTCAGAAGTAAGTTGGCCGCAGTG
TTATCACTCATGGTTATGGCAGCACTGCATAATTCTCTTACTGTCATGCCATCCGTAAGATGCTTTTCTG
TGACTGGTGAGTACTCAACCAAGTCATTCTGAGAATAGTGTATGCGGCGACCGAGTTGCTCTTGCCCGGC
GTCAATACGGGATAATACCGCGCCACATAGCAGAACTTTAAAAGTGCTCATCATTGGAAAACGTTCTTCG
GGGCGAAAACTCTCAAGGATCTTACCGCTGTTGAGATCCAGTTCGATGTAACCCACTCGTGCACCCAACT
GATCTTCAGCATCTTTTACTTTCACCAGCGTTTCTGGGTGAGCAAAAACAGGAAGGCAAAATGCCGCAAA
AAAGGGAATAAGGGCGACACGGAAATGTTGAATACTCATATTCTTCCTT
Features (pLannotate 1.2.2; 24 found; start..end, strand, type, name):
    119..143     -  CDS            KanR (fragment): aminoglycoside phosphotransferase; aph(3')-Ia; confers resistance to kanamycin
    254..842     +  rep_origin     ori: high-copy-number ColE1/pMB1/pBR322/pUC origin of replication
   1067..1084    +  terminator     rrnB T2 terminator (fragment): transcription terminator T2 from the E. coli rrnB gene
   1109..1128    -  CDS            lacZα (fragment): LacZα fragment of β-galactosidase; lacZ fragment
   1584..1600    +  protein_bind   lac operator: The lac repressor binds to the lac operator to inhibit transcription in E. coli. This inhibition can be relieved by adding lactose or isopropyl-β-D-thiogalactopyranoside (IPTG). lac repressor encoded by lacI
   1843..2146    +  enhancer       CMV enhancer: human cytomegalovirus immediate early enhancer
   2147..2350    +  promoter       CMV promoter: human cytomegalovirus (CMV) immediate early promoter
   2486..2529    +  intron         CMV intron (fragment): modified intron A from human cytomegalovirus
   2581..2599    +  promoter       SP6 promoter: promoter for bacteriophage SP6 RNA polymerase
   2603..2640    +  CDS            IgH signal sequence (fragment): signal sequence from the mouse immunoglobulin heavy chain variable region
   2722..3414    +  CDS            KIR2DS2 (fragment): KI2S2_HUMAN - Also known as CD158J, NKAT5. Experimental evidence at protein level: Swiss-Prot protein existence level 1. Receptor on natural killer (NK) cells for HLA-C alleles. Does not inhibit the activity of NK cells. From Homo sapiens (Human).
   3511..3690    +  CDS            Comp (fragment): COMP_RAT - Experimental evidence at protein level: Swiss-Prot protein existence level 1. May play a role in the structural integrity of cartilage via its interaction with other extracellular matrix proteins such as the collagens and fibronectin. Can mediate the interaction of chondrocytes with the cartilage extracellular matrix through interaction with cell surface integrin receptors. Could play a role in the pathogenesis of osteoarthritis. Potent suppressor of apoptosis in both primary chondrocytes and transformed cells. Suppresses apoptosis by blocking the activation of caspase-3 and by indu
   3678..5130    +  CDS            SEAP (fragment): secreted alkaline phosphatase from human placenta The natural enzyme has a C-terminal transmembrane sequence that is replaced by a GPI anchor.
   5155..5196    +  CDS            AviTag™ (fragment): peptide tag that allows for enzymatic biotinylation
   5200..5223    +  CDS            8xHis: 8xHis affinity tag
   5369..5480    +  polyA_signal   bGH poly(A) signal: bovine growth hormone polyadenylation signal
   5481..5589    +  rep_origin     f1 ori (fragment): f1 bacteriophage origin of replication; arrow indicates direction of (+) strand synthesis
   5603..5932    +  promoter       SV40 promoter: SV40 enhancer and early promoter
   5980..6027    +  promoter       EM7 promoter: synthetic bacterial promoter&nbsp
   6046..6645    +  CDS            PuroR (fragment): puromycin N-acetyltransferase; pac from Streptomyces; confers resistance to puromycin
   6655..6780    +  CDS            ble (fragment): BLE_KLEPN - Experimental evidence at protein level: Swiss-Prot protein existence level 1. Binding protein with a strong affinity to the bleomycin family of antibiotics. Binds to CL990; an antimitotic-antibiotic compound. From Klebsiella pneumoniae.
   6775..6896    +  polyA_signal   SV40 poly(A) signal: SV40 polyadenylation signal
   6949..7809    -  CDS            AmpR: β-lactamase; bla; confers resistance to ampicillin, carbenicillin, and related antibiotics
   7812..89      -  promoter       AmpR promoter (fragment) (across the origin): bla
