[The description below was written by a language model from this plasmid's Addgene catalogue record and pLannotate feature annotations shown in this document.]
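Description:
pD649-HAsp-KIR2DP1-COMP5AP-AviTag-9xHis is a mammalian expression plasmid built on the pD649 backbone. It produces a secreted, tagged form of the extracellular domain of human KIR2DP1, a member of the killer-cell immunoglobulin-like receptor family. It is propagated in E. coli as a high-copy plasmid through a ColE1/pUC-type origin and selected with ampicillin via a full-length β-lactamase gene. The annotation also shows an SV40 promoter/EM7 promoter unit driving a puromycin N-acetyltransferase sequence with an SV40 poly(A) signal, which could allow selection in mammalian cells, although the record does not describe that use. Short kanamycin-resistance, lacZα, ble and f1 ori fragments appear to be backbone remnants. The depositor notes that some plasmids in this collection may carry an IS4-like transposase element upstream of the CMV promoter; none is annotated here.

Expression is driven by the CMV enhancer/promoter followed by a CMV intron A fragment. An SP6 promoter sits just upstream of the coding region and also serves as a sequencing primer site. The open reading frame begins with a signal peptide, named "HAsp" in the construct but matched by the annotation tool to an immunoglobulin heavy-chain leader fragment. The 666 bp KIR2DP1 insert follows, cloned between preserved NotI and AscI sites; automated annotation labels it as the closely related KIR2DS2. The backbone then supplies a coiled-coil segment of rat cartilage oligomeric matrix protein, which pentamerises the fusion, followed by human placental alkaline phosphatase as an enzymatic reporter. After these come an AviTag for site-specific biotinylation, a polyhistidine tag for purification, and the bGH poly(A) signal. The resulting multivalent, enzyme-labelled protein is suited to avidity-based binding assays, in keeping with its origin in a human IgSF cell-surface interactome screen.
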