Addgene plasmid #157227: pD649-HAsp-KIR2DP1-COMP5AP-AviTag-9xHis
Purpose: Mammalian expression of cell-surface protein extracellular domain fused to COMP5AP-AviTag-9xHis. Protein is secreted from cells.
Depositing lab: Chris Garcia. Depositing organization: Stanford University. Publication: A Human IgSF Cell-Surface Interactome Reveals a Complex Network of Protein-Protein Interactions. Wojtowicz WM, Vielmetter J, Fernandes RA, Siepe DH, Eastman CL, Chisholm GB, Cox S, Klock H, Anderson PW, Rue SM, Miller JJ, Glaser SM, Bragstad ML, Vance J, Lam AW, Lesley SA, Zinn K, Garcia KC. Cell. 2020 Aug 20;182(4):1027-1043.e17. doi: 10.1016/j.cell.2020.07.025. PubMed 32822567.
Backbone
  Vector backbone: pD649
  Backbone size w/o insert (bp): 7153
  Vector type: Mammalian Expression
Growth in bacteria
  Bacterial resistance: Ampicillin, 100 μg/mL
  Growth temperature: 37°C
  Growth strain: DH5alpha
  Copy number: High Copy
Gene/Insert
  Gene/Insert name: KIR2DP1 (alt name: I3L0I9)
  Species: H. sapiens (human)
  Insert size (bp): 666
  Entrez Gene: KIR2DP1 (a.k.a. KIR15, KIR2DL6, KIRY, KIRZ)
  Promoter: CMV/SP6
  Tag / fusion protein: COMP5AP-AviTag-9xHis (C terminal on backbone)
  Cloning method: Restriction Enzyme; 5′ cloning site GCGGCCGC (not destroyed); 3′ cloning site GGCGCGCC (not destroyed)
  Sequencing primers: 5′ ATTTAGGTGACACTATAG; 3′ CGTCGCACTCCATCACGGTG
Resource information
  A portion of this plasmid was derived from a plasmid made by: synthesis by ThermoFisher
Terms and licenses: Academic/Nonprofit Terms; Industry Terms: Not Available to Industry
Depositor comments: Some plasmids in this collection may have an IS4-like element ISVsa5 family transposase upstream of the CMV promoter.
How to cite: pD649-HAsp-KIR2DP1-COMP5AP-AviTag-9xHis was a gift from Chris Garcia (Addgene plasmid # 157227 ; http://n2t.net/addgene:157227 ; RRID:Addgene_157227)
