>Addgene plasmid #157227 | pD649-HAsp-KIR2DP1-COMP5AP-AviTag-9xHis | depositor partial sequence | sequence record 303564 | insert (extracellular domain)
CATGAAGGCGTGCACAGAAAACCTTCTCTGCTGGCCCATCCTGGACCTCTGGTCAAGAGCGAAGAGACAG
TGATCCTGCAGTGTTGGAGCGACGTGCGGTTCCAGCACTTTCTGCTGCACAGAGAGGGCAAGTTCAAGGA
CACACTGCACCTGATCGGAGAGCACCACGATGGCGTGTCCAAGGCCAATTTCAGCATCGGCCCCATGATG
CAGGATCTGGCCGGCACATACAGATGCTACGGCTCTGTGACACACAGCCCCTATCAGCTGTCTGCCCCTA
GCGATCCCCTGGATATCGTGATCACCGGCCTGTACGAGAAGCCTAGCCTGTCTGCTCAGCCTGGACCTAC
AGTTCTGGCTGGCGAAAGCGTGACCCTGAGCTGTAGCAGCAGATCCAGCTACGACATGTACCACCTGTCC
AGAGAAGGCGAGGCCCACGAGAGAAGATTCAGCGCCGGACCTAAAGTGAACGGCACCTTCCAGGCCGATT
TTCCACTGGGACCTGCCACACACGGCGGCACCTATAGATGCTTTGGCAGCTTCAGAGACAGCCCTTACGA
GTGGTCCAACAGCAGCGATCCTCTGCTGGTGTCTGTGACCGGCAATCCCAGCAATAGCTGGCCTTCTCCA
ACCGAGCCTAGCAGCAAGACAGGCAACCCCAGACAT
